Addgene plasmid #229895: AiP12596 - pAAV-AiE0759m-minBG-SYFP2-WPRE3-BGHpA (Alias: CN2596)
Purpose: AiE0759m is an enhancer sequence, designed to drive AAV-mediated transgene expression in specific brain cell types
Depositing lab: The Allen Institute for Brain Science & Jonathan Ting. Depositing organization: Allen Institute. Publication: A suite of enhancer AAVs and transgenic mouse lines for genetic access to cortical cell types. Ben-Simon Y, Hooper M, Narayan S, Daigle TL, Dwivedi D, Way SW, Oster A, Stafford DA, Mich JK, Taormina MJ, Martinez RA, Opitz-Araya X, Roth JR, Alexander JR, Allen S, Amster A, Arbuckle J, Ayala A, Baker PM, Bakken TE, Barcelli T, Barta S, Bendrick J, Bertagnolli D, Bielstein C, Bishwakarma P, Bowlus J, Boyer G, Brouner K, Casian B, Casper T, Chakka AB, Chakrabarty R, Chance RK, Chavan S, Clark M, Colbert K, Collman F, Daniel S, Departee M, DiValentin P, Donadio N, Dotson N, Egdorf T, Fliss T, Gabitto M, Garcia J, Gary A, Gasperini M, Gloe J, Goldy J, Gore BB, Graybuck L, Greisman N, Haeseleer F, Halterman C, Haradon Z, Hastings SD, Helback O, Ho W, Hockemeyer D, Huang C, Huff S, Hunker A, Johansen N, Jones D, Juneau Z, Kalmbach B, Kannan M, Khem S, Kussick E, Kutsal R, Larsen R, Lee C, Lee AY, Leibly M, Lenz GH, Li S, Liang E, Lusk N, Madigan Z, Malloy J, Malone J, McCue R, Melchor J, Mollenkopf T, Moosman S, Morin E, Newman D, Ng L, Ngo K, Omstead V, Otto S, Oyama A, Pena N, Pham T, Phillips E, Pom CA, Potekhina L, Ransford S, Ray PL, Rette D, Reynoldson C, Rimorin C, Rocha D, Ruiz A, Sanchez REA, Sawyer L, Sedeno-Cortes A, Sevigny JP, Shapovalova N, Shepard N, Shulga L, Sigler AR, Siverts L, Soliman S, Somasundaram S, Staats B, Stewart K, Szelenyi E, Tieu M, Trader C, Tran A, van Velthoven CTJ, Walker M, Wang Y, Weed N, Wirthlin M, Wood T, Wynalda B, Yao Z, Zhou T, Ariza J, Dee N, Reding M, Ronellenfitch K, Mufti S, Sunkin SM, Smith KA, Esposito L, Waters J, Thyagarajan B, Yao S, Lein ES, Zeng H, Levi BP, Ngai J, Ting JT, Tasic B. Cell. 2025 May 16:S0092-8674(25)00513-6. doi: 10.1016/j.cell.2025.05.002. PubMed 40403729.
Backbone
  Vector backbone: rAAV
  Vector type: AAV
Growth in bacteria
  Bacterial resistance: Ampicillin, 100 μg/mL
  Growth temperature: 30°C
  Growth strain: NEB Stable
  Copy number: High Copy
Gene/Insert
  Gene/Insert name: SYFP2
  Species: Synthetic
  Cloning method: Restriction Enzyme; 5′ cloning site Unknown (unknown if destroyed); 3′ cloning site Unknown (unknown if destroyed)
Terms and licenses: Academic/Nonprofit Terms; Industry Terms: Not Available to Industry
Depositor comments: Allen Institute plasmid alias: CN2596
How to cite: AiP12596 - pAAV-AiE0759m-minBG-SYFP2-WPRE3-BGHpA (Alias: CN2596) was a gift from The Allen Institute for Brain Science & Jonathan Ting (Addgene plasmid # 229895 ; http://n2t.net/addgene:229895 ; RRID:Addgene_229895)
