[The description below was written by a language model from this plasmid's Addgene catalogue record and pLannotate feature annotations shown in this document.]
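Description:
AiP12596 - pAAV-AiE0759m-minBG-SYFP2-WPRE3-BGHpA (alias CN2596) is a recombinant AAV transfer plasmid of about 5 kb, designed to package an enhancer-driven fluorescent reporter into AAV particles for delivery to the brain. It is maintained in bacteria through a high-copy ColE1/pUC-type origin and selected with ampicillin via the β-lactamase gene and its native promoter. An f1 phage origin and small remnants of pBR322 bom and rop sequences are also present in the backbone. The expression cassette is flanked by AAV2 inverted terminal repeats, which supply the cis signals for genome replication and encapsidation. One ITR is annotated in full, while the other appears only as short fragments in the sequencing-derived record, a common outcome for these structured, recombination-prone repeats.

As the construct name indicates, the payload begins with the enhancer AiE0759m placed upstream of a minimal beta-globin promoter (minBG). Neither element is picked up by the automated annotation, but the roughly 900 nt unannotated stretch between the left ITR and the reporter is where they would lie. The minimal promoter has little activity on its own, so transcription depends on the enhancer, which is intended to restrict expression to specific brain cell types; the record does not state which types. The cassette drives SYFP2, a fast-maturing monomeric yellow fluorescent protein derived from Aequorea victoria. SYFP2 is followed by WPRE3, a shortened woodchuck hepatitis virus posttranscriptional element (annotated as two WPRE fragments) that boosts transcript expression while saving packaging space, and by a bovine growth hormone polyadenylation signal. The plasmid belongs to a collection of enhancer AAVs for genetic access to cortical cell types. It serves to label the cells in which the enhancer is active and to evaluate the enhancer's specificity.
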