Features (pLannotate 1.2.2; 14 found; start..end, strand, type, name):
     12..39      +  repeat_region  AAV2 ITR (fragment): inverted terminal repeat of adeno-associated virus serotype 2 inverted
     68..95      +  repeat_region  AAV2 ITR (fragment): inverted terminal repeat of adeno-associated virus serotype 2 inverted
   1014..1730    +  CDS            SYFP2: SYFP2 is a basic (constitutively fluorescent) yellow fluorescent protein published in 2006, derived from Aequorea victoria. It is reported to be a very rapidly-maturing monomer with moderate acid sensitivity.
   1770..1927    +  misc_feature   WPRE (fragment): woodchuck hepatitis virus posttranscriptional regulatory element
   1933..2013    +  misc_feature   WPRE (fragment): woodchuck hepatitis virus posttranscriptional regulatory element
   2030..2141    +  polyA_signal   bGH poly(A) signal: bovine growth hormone polyadenylation signal
   2259..2399    +  repeat_region  AAV2 ITR: inverted terminal repeat of adeno-associated virus serotype 2 inverted
   2404..2455    -  misc_feature   bom (fragment): basis of mobility region from pBR322
   2474..2929    +  rep_origin     f1 ori (sequence partly withheld): f1 bacteriophage origin of replication; arrow indicates direction of (+) strand synthesis
   2930..2979    -  misc_feature   bom (fragment): basis of mobility region from pBR322
   3081..3116    -  CDS            rop (fragment): Rop protein, which maintains plasmids at low copy number; rop
   3211..3315    +  promoter       AmpR promoter: bla
   3316..4176    +  CDS            AmpR: β-lactamase; bla; confers resistance to ampicillin, carbenicillin, and related antibiotics
   4347..4935    +  rep_origin     ori: high-copy-number ColE1/pMB1/pBR322/pUC origin of replication
>Addgene plasmid #229895 | AiP12596 - pAAV-AiE0759m-minBG-SYFP2-WPRE3-BGHpA (Alias: CN2596) | addgene full sequence | sequence record 460666 | Addgene NGS Result
CCTGCAGGCAGCTGCGCGCTCGCTCGCTCACTGAGGCCGCCCGGGCGTCGGGCGACCTTTGGTCGCCCGG
CCTCAGTGAGCGAGCGAGCGCGCAGAGAGGGAGTGGCCAACTCCATCACTAGGGGTTCCTGCGGCCGCAC
GCGTTCTGGCCATAGAAAAGCATCAGTGTCTATAGAGAGAAATGATAACAAATGAAGGAAATTGTCTAAT
TTTCTAACTCACTTACATAATGGACAGATGCGGTAAGTAAACAGCACACACTAGTGCATCTTAGATGGGC
ACTGTACTAAGATGTGATAATGATGTTTCAGCCAGACTTACTTATTTTATCCCGTAATCACAGGAAGCTC
TAATCAGAGGAAGCATGAGGAAGAGACAGAATGTGCTAAGGATGTGTCACACTCTGATGGGTCACTGGAA
GTGAGGAAACAAGGGTGTGCAGCTGTGTATCAGGTCCAGGCAGAGAGCAGATGTTCTATTCACGAGTATG
CTTACTTACATCTGTCGCCCTCCAACACACCATTCCAAACTGAAAACTGAGTGTGCTTCATCAAGCCAGA
AACTTAGGAAAATGTTGTAAGGGACAATGTTTGCATGTCACAGTGAAGTAAACGCAGGAGAGTGATGGCA
TCTAGCTGCTGTGAGAAGTGGCTGGAAAAATGCAGCTAACACGACTAACTCAAAACGCTGGGACACAAGA
GAAGGAAGACAGGCACCTCACGCTTGCTGGGATCTACAAGTTTAGCCAGACCAGTTCTTAAGATAAACTG
CAATGGGTATGCCTGAAAGGCCATTCTTGTTTGTTTCTTTATCTGTTTCAGTGTTGGTTATAACTTACCC
TATCTTGCCACAGGAAGGGCACTTCCTTAGACAGGAAGATAGCTGATTTTAAAAAGCCCTGTTTCAACCT
ACAGGAGCTCGGGCTGGGCATAAAAGTCAGGGCAGAGCCATCTATTGCTTACATTTGCTTCTGGGATCCA
GATCTTTCGAAGCTAGCGCTACCGGTCGCCACCATGGTGAGCAAGGGCGAGGAGCTGTTCACCGGGGTGG
TGCCCATCCTGGTCGAGCTGGACGGCGACGTAAACGGCCACAAGTTCAGCGTGTCCGGCGAGGGCGAGGG
CGATGCCACCTACGGCAAGCTGACCCTGAAGCTGATCTGCACCACCGGCAAGCTGCCCGTGCCCTGGCCC
ACCCTCGTGACCACCCTGGGCTACGGCGTGCAGTGCTTCGCCCGCTACCCCGACCACATGAAGCAGCACG
ACTTCTTCAAGTCCGCCATGCCCGAAGGCTACGTCCAGGAGCGCACCATCTTCTTCAAGGACGACGGCAA
CTACAAGACCCGCGCCGAGGTGAAGTTCGAGGGCGACACCCTGGTGAACCGCATCGAGCTGAAGGGCATC
GACTTCAAGGAGGACGGCAACATCCTGGGGCACAAGCTGGAGTACAACTACAACAGCCACAACGTCTATA
TCACCGCCGACAAGCAGAAGAACGGCATCAAGGCCAACTTCAAGATCCGCCACAACATCGAGGACGGCGG
CGTGCAGCTCGCCGACCACTACCAGCAGAACACCCCCATCGGCGACGGCCCCGTGCTGCTGCCCGACAAC
CACTACCTGAGCTACCAGTCCAAGCTGAGCAAAGACCCCAACGAGAAGCGCGATCACATGGTCCTGCTGG
AGTTCGTGACCGCCGCCGGGATCACTCTCGGCATGGACGAGCTGTACAAGTAAGTCGACGGCGCGCCGCG
GCCGCGAATTCGATATCATAATCAACCTCTGGATTACAAAATTTGTGAAAGATTGACTGGTATTCTTAAC
TATGTTGCTCCTTTTACGCTATGTGGATACGCTGCTTTAATGCCTTTGTATCATGCTATTGCTTCCCGTA
TGGCTTTCATTTTCTCCTCCTTGTATAAATCCTGGTTAGTTCTTGCCACGGCGGAACTCATCGCCGCCTG
CCTTGCCCGCTGCTGGACAGGGGCTCGGCTGTTGGGCACTGACAATTCCGTGGCTCGAGAGATCTTCGAC
TGTGCCTTCTAGTTGCCAGCCATCTGTTGTTTGCCCCTCCCCCGTGCCTTCCTTGACCCTGGAAGGTGCC
ACTCCCACTGTCCTTTCCTAATAAAATGAGGAAATTGCATCGCATTGTCTGAGTAGGTGTCATTCTATTC
TGGGGGGTGGGGTGGGGCAGGACAGCAAGGGGGAGGATTGGGAAGACAATAGCAGGCATGAGATCTCACG
TGCGGACCGAGCGGCCGCAGGAACCCCTAGTGATGGAGTTGGCCACTCCCTCTCTGCGCGCTCGCTCGCT
CACTGAGGCCGGGCGACCAAAGGTCGCCCGACGCCCGGGCTTTGCCCGGGCGGCCTCAGTGAGCGAGCGA
GCGCGCAGCTGCCTGCAGGGGCGCCTGATGCGGTATTTTCTCCTTACGCATCTGTGCGGTATTTCACACC
GCATA
[95 nt withheld, positions 2456-2550]
T
[46 nt withheld, positions 2552-2597]
C
[141 nt withheld, positions 2599-2739]
CCTTTGACGTTGGAGTCCACGTTCTTT
[37 nt withheld, positions 2767-2803]
ACTCTATCTCGGGCTATTCTTTTGATTTATAAGGGATTTTGCCGATTTCGGTCTATTGGTTAAAAAATGA
GCTGATTTAACAAAAATTTAACGCGAATTTTAACAAAATATTAACGTTTACAATTTTATGGTGCACTCTC
AGTACAATCTGCTCTGATGCCGCATAGTTAAGCCAGCCCCGACACCCGCCAACACCCGCTGACGCGCCCT
GACGGGCTTGTCTGCTCCCGGCATCCGCTTACAGACAAGCTGTGACCGTCTCCGGGAGCTGCATGTGTCA
GAGGTTTTCACCGTCATCACCGAAACGCGCGAGACGAAAGGGCCTCGTGATACGCCTATTTTTATAGGTT
AATGTCATGATAATAATGGTTTCTTAGACGTCAGGTGGCACTTTTCGGGGAAATGTGCGCGGAACCCCTA
TTTGTTTATTTTTCTAAATACATTCAAATATGTATCCGCTCATGAGACAATAACCCTGATAAATGCTTCA
ATAATATTGAAAAAGGAAGAGTATGAGTATTCAACATTTCCGTGTCGCCCTTATTCCCTTTTTTGCGGCA
TTTTGCCTTCCTGTTTTTGCTCACCCAGAAACGCTGGTGAAAGTAAAAGATGCTGAAGATCAGTTGGGTG
CACGAGTGGGTTACATCGAACTGGATCTCAACAGCGGTAAGATCCTTGAGAGTTTTCGCCCCGAAGAACG
TTTTCCAATGATGAGCACTTTTAAAGTTCTGCTATGTGGCGCGGTATTATCCCGTATTGACGCCGGGCAA
GAGCAACTCGGTCGCCGCATACACTATTCTCAGAATGACTTGGTTGAGTACTCACCAGTCACAGAAAAGC
ATCTTACGGATGGCATGACAGTAAGAGAATTATGCAGTGCTGCCATAACCATGAGTGATAACACTGCGGC
CAACTTACTTCTGACAACGATCGGAGGACCGAAGGAGCTAACCGCTTTTTTGCACAACATGGGGGATCAT
GTAACTCGCCTTGATCGTTGGGAACCGGAGCTGAATGAAGCCATACCAAACGACGAGCGTGACACCACGA
TGCCTGTAGCAATGGCAACAACGTTGCGCAAACTATTAACTGGCGAACTACTTACTCTAGCTTCCCGGCA
ACAATTAATAGACTGGATGGAGGCGGATAAAGTTGCAGGACCACTTCTGCGCTCGGCCCTTCCGGCTGGC
TGGTTTATTGCTGATAAATCTGGAGCCGGTGAGCGTGGGTCTCGCGGTATCATTGCAGCACTGGGGCCAG
ATGGTAAGCCCTCCCGTATCGTAGTTATCTACACGACGGGGAGTCAGGCAACTATGGATGAACGAAATAG
ACAGATCGCTGAGATAGGTGCCTCACTGATTAAGCATTGGTAACTGTCAGACCAAGTTTACTCATATATA
CTTTAGATTGATTTAAAACTTCATTTTTAATTTAAAAGGATCTAGGTGAAGATCCTTTTTGATAATCTCA
TGACCAAAATCCCTTAACGTGAGTTTTCGTTCCACTGAGCGTCAGACCCCGTAGAAAAGATCAAAGGATC
TTCTTGAGATCCTTTTTTTCTGCGCGTAATCTGCTGCTTGCAAACAAAAAAACCACCGCTACCAGCGGTG
GTTTGTTTGCCGGATCAAGAGCTACCAACTCTTTTTCCGAAGGTAACTGGCTTCAGCAGAGCGCAGATAC
CAAATACTGTTCTTCTAGTGTAGCCGTAGTTAGGCCACCACTTCAAGAACTCTGTAGCACCGCCTACATA
CCTCGCTCTGCTAATCCTGTTACCAGTGGCTGCTGCCAGTGGCGATAAGTCGTGTCTTACCGGGTTGGAC
TCAAGACGATAGTTACCGGATAAGGCGCAGCGGTCGGGCTGAACGGGGGGTTCGTGCACACAGCCCAGCT
TGGAGCGAACGACCTACACCGAACTGAGATACCTACAGCGTGAGCTATGAGAAAGCGCCACGCTTCCCGA
AGGGAGAAAGGCGGACAGGTATCCGGTAAGCGGCAGGGTCGGAACAGGAGAGCGCACGAGGGAGCTTCCA
GGGGGAAACGCCTGGTATCTTTATAGTCCTGTCGGGTTTCGCCACCTCTGACTTGAGCGTCGATTTTTGT
GATGCTCGTCAGGGGGGCGGAGCCTATGGAAAAACGCCAGCAACGCGGCCTTTTTACGGTTCCTGGCCTT
TTGCTGGCCTTTTGCTCACATGT
